>Addgene plasmid #13790 | Delta DED FLIP-L | depositor full sequence | sequence record 7771 | Author sequence
TTCTTGAAGACGAAAGGGCCTCGTGATACGCCTATTTTTATAGGTTAATGTCATGATAATAATGGTTTCT
TAGACGTCAGGTGGCACTTTTCGGGGAAATGTGCGCGGAACCCCTATTTGTTTATTTTTCTAAATACATT
CAAATATGTATCCGCTCATGAGACAATAACCCTGATAAATGCTTCAATAATATTGAAAAAGGAAGAGTAT
GAGTATTCAACATTTCCGTGTCGCCCTTATTCCCTTTTTTGCGGCATTTTGCCTTCCTGTTTTTGCTCAC
CCAGAAACGCTGGTGAAAGTAAAAGATGCTGAAGATCAGTTGGGTGCACGAGTGGGTTACATCGAACTGG
ATCTCAACAGCGGTAAGATCCTTGAGAGTTTTCGCCCCGAAGAACGTTTTCCAATGATGAGCACTTTTAA
AGTTCTGCTATGTGGCGCGGTATTATCCCGTGTTGACGCCGGGCAAGAGCAACTCGGTCGCCGCATACAC
TATTCTCAGAATGACTTGGTTGAGTACTCACCAGTCACAGAAAAGCATCTTACGGATGGCATGACAGTAA
GAGAATTATGCAGTGCTGCCATAACCATGAGTGATAACACTGCGGCCAACTTACTTCTGACAACGATCGG
AGGACCGAAGGAGCTAACCGCTTTTTTGCACAACATGGGGGATCATGTAACTCGCCTTGATCGTTGGGAA
CCGGAGCTGAATGAAGCCATACCAAACGACGAGCGTGACACCACGATGCCTGCAGCAATGGCAACAACGT
TGCGCAAACTATTAACTGGCGAACTACTTACTCTAGCTTCCCGGCAACAATTAATAGACTGGATGGAGGC
GGATAAAGTTGCAGGACCACTTCTGCGCTCGGCCCTTCCGGCTGGCTGGTTTATTGCTGATAAATCTGGA
GCCGGTGAGCGTGGGTCTCGCGGTATCATTGCAGCACTGGGGCCAGATGGTAAGCCCTCCCGTATCGTAG
TTATCTACACGACGGGGAGTCAGGCAACTATGGATGAACGAAATAGACAGATCGCTGAGATAGGTGCCTC
ACTGATTAAGCATTGGTAACTGTCAGACCAAGTTTACTCATATATACTTTAGATTGATTTAAAACTTCAT
TTTTAATTTAAAAGGATCTAGGTGAAGATCCTTTTTGATAATCTCATGACCAAAATCCCTTAACGTGAGT
TTTCGTTCCACTGAGCGTCAGACCCCGTAGAAAAGATCAAAGGATCTTCTTGAGATCCTTTTTTTCTGCG
CGTAATCTGCTGCTTGCAAACAAAAAAACCACCGCTACCAGCGGTGGTTTGTTTGCCGGATCAAGAGCTA
CCAACTCTTTTTCCGAAGGTAACTGGCTTCAGCAGAGCGCAGATACCAAATACTGTCCTTCTAGTGTAGC
CGTAGTTAGGCCACCACTTCAAGAACTCTGTAGCACCGCCTACATACCTCGCTCTGCTAATCCTGTTACC
AGTGGCTGCTGCCAGTGGCGATAAGTCGTGTCTTACCGGGTTGGACTCAAGACGATAGTTACCGGATAAG
GCGCAGCGGTCGGGCTGAACGGGGGGTTCGTGCACACAGCCCAGCTTGGAGCGAACGACCTACACCGAAC
TGAGATACCTACAGCGTGAGCTATGAGAAAGCGCCACGCTTCCCGAAGGGAGAAAGGCGGACAGGTATCC
GGTAAGCGGCAGGGTCGGAACAGGAGAGCGCACGAGGGAGCTTCCAGGGGGAAACGCCTGGTATCTTTAT
AGTCCTGTCGGGTTTCGCCACCTCTGACTTGAGCGTCGATTTTTGTGATGCTCGTCAGGGGGGCGGAGCC
TATGGAAAAACGCCAGCAACGCGGCCTTTTTACGGTTCCTGGCCTTTTGCTGGCCTTTTGCTCACATGTT
CTTTCCTGCGTTATCCCCTGATTCTGTGGATAACCGTATTACCGCCTTTGAGTGAGCTGATACCGCTCGC
CGCAGCCGAACGACCGAGCGCAGCGAGTCAGTGAGCGAGGAAGCGGAAGAGCGCCTGATGCGGTATTTTC
TCCTTACGCATCTGTGCGGTATTTCACACCGCATATATGGTGCACTCTCAGTACAATCTGCTCTGATGCC
GCATAGTTAAGCCAGTATACACTCCGCTATCGCTACGTGACTGGGTCATGGCTGCGCCCCGACACCCGCC
AACACCCGCTGACGCGCCCTGACGGGCTTGTCTGCTCCCGGCATCCGCTTACAGACAAGCTGTGACCGTC
TCCGGGAGCTGCATGTGTCAGAGGTTTTCACCGTCATCACCGAAACGCGCGAGGCAGCTGCGGTAAAGCT
CATCAGCGTGGTCGTGAAGCGATTCACAGATGTCTGCCTGTTCATCCGCGTCCAGCTCGTTGAGTTTCTC
CAGAAGCGTTAATGTCTGGCTTCTGATAAAGCGGGCCATGTTAAGGGCGGTTTTTTCCTGTTTGGTCACT
GATGCCTCCGTGTAAGGGGGATTTCTGTTCATGGGGGTAATGATACCGATGAAACGAGAGAGGATGCTCA
CGATACGGGTTACTGATGATGAACATGCCCGGTTACTGGAACGTTGTGAGGGTAAACAACTGGCGGTATG
GATGCGGCGGGACCAGAGAAAAATCACTCAGGGTCAATGCCAGCGCTTCGTTAATACAGATGTAGGTGTT
CCACAGGGTAGCCAGCAGCATCCTGCGATGCAGATCCGGAACATAATGGTGCAGGGCGCTGACTTCCGCG
TTTCCAGACTTTACGAAACACGGAAACCGAAGACCATTCATGTTGTTGCTCAGGTCGCAGACGTTTTGCA
GCAGCAGTCGCTTCACGTTCGCTCGCGTATCGGTGATTCATTCTGCTAACCAGTAAGGCAACCCCGCCAG
CCTAGCCGGGTCCTCAACGACAGGAGCACGATCATGCGCACCCGTGGCCAGGACCCAACGCTGCCCGAGA
TGCGCCGCGTGCGGCTGCTGGAGATGGCGGACGCGATGGATATGTTCTGCCAAGGGTTGGTTTGCGCATT
CACAGTTCTCCGCAAGAATTGATTGGCTCCAATTCTTGGAGTGGTGAATCCGTTAGCGAGGTGCCGCCGG
CTTCCATTCAGGTCGAGGTGGCCCGGCTCCATGCACCGCGACGCAACGCGGGGAGGCAGACAAGGTATAG
GGCGGCGCCTACAATCCATGCCAACCCGTTCCATGTGCTCGCCGAGGCGGCATAAATCGCCGTGACGATC
AGCGGTCCAGTGATCGAAGTTAGGCTGGTAAGAGCCGCGAGCGATCCTTGAAGCTGTCCCTGATGGTCGT
CATCTACCTGCCTGGACAGCATGGCCTGCAACGCGGGCATCCCGATGCCGCCGGAAGCGAGAAGAATCAT
AATGGGGAAGGCCATCCAGCCTCGCGTCGCGAACGCCAGCAAGACGTAGCCCAGCGCGTCGGCCGCCATG
CCGGCGATAATGGCCTGCTTCTCGCCGAAACGTTTGGTGGCGGGACCAGTGACGAAGGCTTGAGCGAGGG
CGTGCAAGATTCCGAATACCGCAAGCGACAGGCCGATCATCGTCGCGCTCCAGCGAAAGCGGTCCTCGCC
GAAAATGACCCAGAGCGCTGCCGGCACCTGTCCTACGAGTTGCATGATAAAGAAGACAGTCATAAGTGCG
GCGACGATAGTCATGCCCCGCGCCCACCGGAAGGAGCTGACTGGGTTGAAGGCTCTCAAGGGCATCGGTC
GAGATCCCGGTGCCTAATGAGTGAGCTAACTTACATTAATTGCGTTGCGCTCACTGCCCGCTTTCCAGTC
GGGAAACCTGTCGTGCCAGCTGCATTAATGAATCGGCCAACGCGCGGGGAGAGGCGGTTTGCGTATTGGG
CGCCAGGGTGGTTTTTCTTTTCACCAGTGAGACGGGCAACAGCTGATTGCCCTTCACCGCCTGGCCCTGA
GAGAGTTGCAGCAAGCGGTCCACGCTGGTTTGCCCCAGCAGGCGAAAATCCTGTTTGATGGTGGTTAACG
GCGGGATATAACATGAGCTGTCTTCGGTATCGTCGTATCCCACTACCGAGATATCCGCACCAACGCGCAG
CCCGGACTCGGTAATGGCGCGCATTGCGCCCAGCGCCATCTGATCGTTGGCAACCAGCATCGCAGTGGGA
ACGATGCCCTCATTCAGCATTTGCATGGTTTGTTGAAAACCGGACATGGCACTCCAGTCGCCTTCCCGTT
CCGCTATCGGCTGAATTTGATTGCGAGTGAGATATTTATGCCAGCCAGCCAGACGCAGACGCGCCGAGAC
AGAACTTAATGGGCCCGCTAACAGCGCGATTTGCTGGTGACCCAATGCGACCAGATGCTCCACGCCCAGT
CGCGTACCGTCTTCATGGGAGAAAATAATACTGTTGATGGGTGTCTGGTCAGAGACATCAAGAAATAACG
CCGGAACATTAGTGCAGGCAGCTTCCACAGCAATGGCATCCTGGTCATCCAGCGGATAGTTAATGATCAG
CCCACTGACGCGTTGCGCGAGAAGATTGTGCACCGCCGCTTTACAGGCTTCGACGCCGCTTCGTTCTACC
ATCGACACCACCACGCTGGCACCCAGTTGATCGGCGCGAGATTTAATCGCCGCGACAATTTGCGACGGCG
CGTGCAGGGCCAGACTGGAGGTGGCAACGCCAATCAGCAACGACTGTTTGCCCGCCAGTTGTTGTGCCAC
GCGGTTGGGAATGTAATTCAGCTCCGCCATCGCCGCTTCCACTTTTTCCCGCGTTTTCGCAGAAACGTGG
CTGGCCTGGTTCACCACGCGGGAAACGGTCTGATAAGAGACACCGGCATACTCTGCGACATCGTATAACG
TTACTGGTTTCACATTCACCACCCTGAATTGACTCTCTTCCGGGCGCTATCATGCCATACCGCGAAAGGT
TTTGCGCCATTCGATGGTGTCCGGGATCTCGACGCTCTCCCTTATGCGACTCCTGCATTAGGAAGCAGCC
CAGTAGTAGGTTGAGGCCGTTGAGCACCGCCGCCGCAAGGAATGGTGCATGCAAGGAGATGGCGCCCAAC
AGTCCCCCGGCCACGGGGCCTGCCACCATACCCACGCCGAAACAAGCGCTCATGAGCCCGAAGTGGCGAG
CCCGATCTTCCCCATCGGTGATGTCGGCGATATAGGCGCCAGCAACCGCACCTGTGGCGCCGGTGATGCC
GGCCACGATGCGTCCGGCGTAGAGGATCGAGATCTCGATCCCGCGAAATTAATACGACTCACTATAGGGG
AATTGTGAGCGGATAACAATTCCCCTCTAGAAATAATTTTGTTTAACTTTAAGAAGGAGATATACCATGA
AACACCACCATCATCATCATCATCACAGCAGCGGCCTGGTGCCGCGCGGCAGCCATATGCAAGCAGCAAT
CCAAAAGAGTCTCAAGGATCCTTCAAATAACTTCAGGCTCCATAATGGGAGAAGTAAAGAACAAAGACTT
AAGGAACAGCTTGGCGCTCAACAAGAACCAGTGAAGAAATCCATTCAGGAATCAGAAGCTTTTTTGCCTC
AGAGCATACCTGAAGAGAGATACAAGATGAAGAGCAAGCCCCTAGGAATCTGCCTGATAATCGATTGCAT
TGGCAATGAGACAGAGCTTCTTCGAGACACCTTCACTTCCCTGGGCTATGAAGTCCAGAAATTCTTGCAT
CTCAGTATGCATGGTATATCCCAGATTCTTGGCCAATTTGCCTGTATGCCCGAGCACCGAGACTACGACA
GCTTTGTGTGTGTCCTGGTGAGCCGAGGAGGCTCCCAGAGTGTGTATGGTGTGGATCAGACTCACTCAGG
GCTCCCCCTGCATCACATCAGGAGGATGTTCATGGGAGATTCATGCCCTTATCTAGCAGGGAAGCCAAAG
ATGTTTTTTATTCAGAACTATGTGGTGTCAGAGGGCCAGCTGGAGGACAGCAGCCTCTTGGAGGTGGATG
GGCCAGCGATGAAGAATGTGGAATTCAAGGCTCAGAAGCGAGGGCTGTGCACAGTTCACCGAGAAGCTGA
CTTCTTCTGGAGCCTGTGTACTGCGGACATGTCCCTGCTGGAGCAGTCTCACAGCTCACCATCCCTGTAC
CTGCAGTGCCTCTCCCAGAAACTGAGACAAGAAAGAAAACGCCCACTCCTGGATCTTCACATTGAACTCA
ATGGCTACATGTATGATTGGAACAGCAGAGTTTCTGCCAAGGAGAAATATTATGTCTGGCTGCAGCACAC
TCTGAGAAAGAAACTTATCCTCTCCTACACATAACTCGAGTAGGATCCGGCTGCTAACAAAGCCCGAAAG
GAAGCTGAGTTGGCTGCTGCCACCGCTGAGCAATAACTAGCATAACCCCTTGGGGCCTCTAAACGGGTCT
TGAGGGGTTTTTTGCTGAAAGGAGGAACTATATCCGGATATCCCGCAAGAGGCCCGGCAGTACCGGCATA
ACCAAGCCTATGCCTACAGCATCCAGGGTGACGGTGCCGAGGATGACGATGAGCGCATTGTTAGATTTCA
TACACGGTGCCTGACTGCGTTAGCAATTTAACTGTGATAAACTACCGCATTAAAGCTTATCGATGATAAG
CTGTCAAACATGAGAA
Features (pLannotate 1.2.2; 21 found; start..end, strand, type, name):
    104..208     +  promoter       AmpR promoter: bla
    209..1069    +  CDS            AmpR: β-lactamase; bla; confers resistance to ampicillin, carbenicillin, and related antibiotics
   1240..1828    +  rep_origin     ori: high-copy-number ColE1/pMB1/pBR322/pUC origin of replication
   2014..2156    -  misc_feature   bom: basis of mobility region from pBR322
   2258..2449    -  CDS            rop: Rop protein, which maintains plasmids at low copy number; rop
   2466..2846    +  CDS            YPB1_ECOLX: Protein predicted: Swiss-Prot protein existence level 4. From Escherichia coli.
   3088..3712    -  CDS            TcR (fragment): tetracycline efflux protein; tet; confers resistance to tetracycline
   3727..3748    -  protein_bind   CAP binding site: CAP binding activates transcription in the presence of cAMP. E. coli catabolite activator protein
   3761..4843    -  CDS            lacI: lac repressor; lacI; The lac repressor binds to the lac operator to inhibit transcription in E. coli. This inhibition can be relieved by adding lactose or isopropyl-β-D-thiogalactopyranoside (IPTG).
   4844..4921    -  promoter       lacI promoter: lacI
   4929..5208    -  CDS            TcR (fragment): tetracycline efflux protein; tet; confers resistance to tetracycline
   5230..5248    +  promoter       T7 promoter: promoter for bacteriophage T7 RNA polymerase
   5249..5273    +  protein_bind   lac operator: The lac repressor binds to the lac operator to inhibit transcription in E. coli. This inhibition can be relieved by adding lactose or isopropyl-β-D-thiogalactopyranoside (IPTG). lac repressor encoded by lacI
   5288..5310    +  RBS            RBS: efficient ribosome binding site from bacteriophage T7 gene 10 (Olins and Rangwala, 1989)
   5329..5345    +  CDS            capTEV™ (fragment): composite tag for in vivo biotinylation, TEV protease cleavage, and 6xHis tagging
   5356..5373    +  CDS            thrombin site: thrombin recognition and cleavage site
   5377..6261    +  CDS            CFLAR (fragment): CFLAR_HUMAN - Also known as CASH, CASP8AP1, CLARP, MRIT. Experimental evidence at protein level: Swiss-Prot protein existence level 1. Apoptosis regulator protein which may function as a crucial link between cell survival and cell death pathways in mammalian cells. Acts as an inhibitor of TNFRSF6 mediated apoptosis. A proteolytic fragment (p43) is likely retained in the death-inducing signaling complex (DISC) thereby blocking further recruitment and processing of caspase-8 at the complex. Full length and shorter isoforms have been shown either to induce apoptosis or to reduce TNFRSF-triggered
   6280..6329    +  CDS            SET1 (fragment): solubility-enhancement tag derived from T7 phage gene 10B
   6337..6384    +  terminator     T7 terminator: transcription terminator for bacteriophage T7 RNA polymerase
   6407..6511    -  CDS            TcR (fragment): tetracycline efflux protein; tet; confers resistance to tetracycline
   6559..6587    -  promoter       tet promoter: E. coli promoter for tetracycline efflux protein gene
