[The description below was written by a language model from this plasmid's Addgene catalogue record and pLannotate feature annotations shown in this document.]
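Description:
Delta DED FLIP-L is a bacterial expression plasmid built on the Novagen pET15b backbone that encodes a truncated form of human FLIP long (CFLAR, the FLICE-like inhibitory protein). It is propagated in E. coli under ampicillin selection through the bla gene and replicates from a pBR322-type ColE1 origin. The rop gene and bom region are also present, consistent with the low copy number given in the record. Several tetracycline-resistance fragments and the tet promoter are annotated, but these are non-functional remnants of the pBR322 ancestry of the backbone.

The insert of roughly 890 bp was cloned between NdeI and XhoI, and both sites were retained. It lacks the first 186 residues of the protein, which removes the N-terminal death effector domains and leaves the caspase-like portion of FLIP-L. Expression is driven by a T7 promoter with an adjacent lac operator and the phage T7 gene 10 ribosome binding site, and transcription ends at the T7 terminator. The plasmid carries its own lacI gene, so transcription stays repressed until IPTG is added, in a host that supplies T7 RNA polymerase. The protein is made with an N-terminal histidine tag from the backbone, followed by a thrombin cleavage site that allows the tag to be removed after affinity purification. The catalogue lists the tag as 8xHis. The feature table marks only a short His-containing fragment in that position, so the exact length cannot be confirmed from the annotation. The short "SET1" match downstream of the insert is probably leftover vector sequence rather than a fused tag.

The associated publication concerns activation of caspases-8 and -10 by FLIP-L, which suggests the plasmid is used to produce recombinant protein for biochemical studies of that kind.
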