Addgene plasmid #13790: Delta DED FLIP-L
Depositing lab: Guy Salvesen. Depositing organization: Sanford Burnham Prebys Medical Discovery Institute. Publication: Activation of caspases-8 and -10 by FLIP(L). Boatright KM, Deis C, Denault JB, Sutherlin DP, Salvesen GS. Biochem J. 2004 Sep 1. 382(Pt 2):651-7. 10.1042/BJ20040809 PubMed 15209560.
Backbone
  Vector backbone: pET15b
  Backbone manufacturer: Novagen
  Backbone size w/o insert (bp): 5600
  Vector type: Bacterial Expression
Growth in bacteria
  Bacterial resistance: Ampicillin, 100 μg/mL
  Growth temperature: 37°C
  Growth strain: DH5alpha
  Copy number: Low Copy
Gene/Insert
  Gene/Insert name: DELTA DED FLIP LONG (alt name: FLICE-like inhibitory protein, long form)
  Species: H. sapiens (human)
  Insert size (bp): 890
  Mutation: Delta DED removes first 186 residues
  GenBank ID: DQ893760
  Entrez Gene: CFLAR (a.k.a. CASH, CASP8AP1, CLARP, Casper, FLAME, FLAME-1, FLAME1, FLIP, I-FLICE, MRIT, c-FLIP, c-FLIPL, c-FLIPR, c-FLIPS, cFLIP)
  Tag / fusion protein: 8 x His tag (N terminal on backbone)
  Cloning method: Restriction Enzyme; 5′ cloning site NdeI (not destroyed); 3′ cloning site XhoI (not destroyed)
  Sequencing primers: 5′ T7
Terms and licenses: Academic/Nonprofit Terms; Industry Terms: Not Available to Industry
How to cite: Delta DED FLIP-L was a gift from Guy Salvesen (Addgene plasmid # 13790 ; http://n2t.net/addgene:13790 ; RRID:Addgene_13790)
