>Addgene plasmid #13790 | Delta DED FLIP-L | addgene partial sequence | sequence record 20043 | T7 5'-TAATACGACTCACTATAGGG-3'
TCTAGAATAATTTTGTTTAACTTTAAGAAGGAGATATACCATGAAACACCACCATCATCATCATCATCAC
AGCAGCGGCCTGGTGCCGCGCGGCAGCCATATGCAAGCAGCAATCCAAAAGAGTCTCAAGGATCCTTCAA
ATAACTTCAGGCTCCATAATGGGAGAAGTAAAGAACAAAGACTTAAGGAACAGCTTGGCGCTCAACAAGA
ACCAGTGAAGAAATCCATTCAGGAATCAGAAGCTTTTTTGCCTCAGAGCATACCTGAAGAGAGATACAAG
ATGAAGAGCAAGCCCCTAGGAATCTGCCTGATAATCGATTGCATTGGCAATGAGACAGAGCTTCTTCGAG
ACACCTTCACTTCCCTGGGCTATGAAGTCCAGAAATTCTTGCATCTCAGTATGCATGGTATATCCCAGAT
TCTTGGCCAATTTGCCTGTATGCCCGAGCACCGAGACTACGACAGCTTTGTGTGTGTCCTGGTGAGCCGA
GGAGGCTCCCAGAGTGTGTATGGTGTGGATCAGACTCACTCAGGGCTCCCCCTGCATCACATCAGGAGGA
TGTTCATGGGAGATTCATGCCCTTATCTAGCAGGGAAGCCAAAGATGTTTTTTATTCAGAACTATGTGGT
GTCAGAGGGCCAGCTGGAGGACAGCAGCCTCTTGGAGGTGGATGGGCCAGCGA
